>Addgene plasmid #155263 | pcDNA3-HA-DNM2-W525L | addgene full sequence | sequence record 332910 | Addgene NGS Result
GACATTGATTATTGACTAGTTATTAATAGTAATCAATTACGGGGTCATTAGTTCATAGCCCATATATGGA
GTTCCGCGTTACATAACTTACGGTAAATGGCCCGCCTGGCTGACCGCCCAACGACCCCCGCCCATTGACG
TCAATAATGACGTATGTTCCCATAGTAACGCCAATAGGGACTTTCCATTGACGTCAATGGGTGGAGTATT
TACGGTAAACTGCCCACTTGGCAGTACATCAAGTGTATCATATGCCAAGTACGCCCCCTATTGACGTCAA
TGACGGTAAATGGCCCGCCTGGCATTATGCCCAGTACATGACCTTATGGGACTTTCCTACTTGGCAGTAC
ATCTACGTATTAGTCATCGCTATTACCATGGTGATGCGGTTTTGGCAGTACATCAATGGGCGTGGATAGC
GGTTTGACTCACGGGGATTTCCAAGTCTCCACCCCATTGACGTCAATGGGAGTTTGTTTTGGCACCAAAA
TCAACGGGACTTTCCAAAATGTCGTAACAACTCCGCCCCATTGACGCAAATGGGCGGTAGGCGTGTACGG
TGGGAGGTCTATATAAGCAGAGCTCTCTGGCTAACTAGAGAACCCACTGCTTACTGGCTTATCGAAATTA
ATACGACTCACTATAGGGAGACCCAAGCTGGCTAGCGTTTAAACGGGCCCTCTAGACTCGAGCGGCCGCC
ACTGTGCTGGATATCTGCAGAATTCCTGCAGCCCGGGGGATCCAAGGAGCCGCCGCCATGGAGTATGATG
TTCCTGATTATGCTCATATGGGCAACCGCGGCATGGAAGAGCTCATCCCGCTGGTTAACAAGCTGCAGGA
CGCCTTCAGCTCCATCGGTCAGAGCTGCCACCTGGACCTGCCGCAGATCGCCGTGGTGGGCGGCCAGAGC
GCCGGCAAGAGTTCGGTGCTCGAGAACTTCGTGGGCCGGGACTTCCTTCCACGAGGATCAGGAATTGTCA
CCCGGAGGCCTCTCATTCTGCAGCTCATCTTTTCCAAAACAGAATATGCGGAGTTTTTGCACTGCAAGTC
CAAAAAGTTTACAGACTTTGATGAAGTCCGGCAGGAGATCGAAGCAGAGACTGACCGGGTCACAGGCACC
AACAAAGGCATCTCCCCGGTGCCCATCAACCTTCGGGTCTATTCACCACACGTGTTGAACTTGACCCTCA
TCGACCTCCCAGGCATCACTAAGGTGCCAGTGGGGGACCAGCCACCAGACATCGAGTACCAGATCAAGGA
CATGATCCTGCAGTTTATCAGCCGGGAGAGCAGCCTCATTCTTGCCGTCACACCTGCCAACATGGACTTG
GCCAACTCGGATGCCCTCAAGCTGGCCAAGGAGGTGGACCCCCAAGGCCTGCGGACCATTGGTGTCATCA
CCAAGCTAGACCTGATGGATGAAGGCACAGATGCCAGGGATGTCCTGGAGAACAAGCTCCTGCCCTTGAG
AAGAGGCTACATCGGCGTGGTTAACCGCAGCCAGAAAGACATCGAGGGCAGAAAGGACATCCGGGCAGCT
CTGGCAGCTGAGAGGAAATTCTTCCTCTCCCACCCAGCCTACCGGCACATGGCTGACCGCATGGGTACCC
CACACTTGCAGAAAACACTGAACCAGCAACTGACCAACCACATCCGGGAGTCACTGCCAACCCTGCGCAG
CAAGCTGCAGAGCCAACTGCTGTCCCTGGAGAAGGAAGTGGAAGAGTACAAGAATTTCCGGCCTGACGAC
CCCACACGCAAGACCAAAGCCCTGCTGCAGATGGTCCAGCAGTTTGGAGTGGACTTTGAGAAGCGAATCG
AAGGCTCTGGAGATCAAGTCGACACCCTGGAGCTGTCTGGGGGCGCCCGCATCAATCGCATCTTCCACGA
GCGCTTTCCCTTTGAGCTGGTGAAGATGGAGTTTGACGAGAAAGACCTCCGAAGAGAGATCAGCTACGCC
ATTAAGAACATCCACGGAGTCAGAACTGGGCTCTTCACGCCGGATTTGGCGTTCGAGGCCATTGTGAAAA
AGCAGGTGGTCAAGCTGAAAGAGCCCTGTCTGAAATGCGTGGACCTGGTTATCCAGGAGCTAATCAGTAC
AGTTAGGCAATGCACCAGCAAGCTCAGTTCCTACCCCCGCCTTCGAGAGGAGACCGAACGCATTGTCACC
ACCTACATCAGGGAGCGAGAAGGGAGAACCAAGGACCAGATCCTTCTTCTGATTGACATTGAGCAGTCCT
ACATCAACACAAACCATGAAGACTTCATTGGATTTGCCAATGCCCAGCAGAGGAGCACGCAGCTGAACAA
GAAGAGGGCCATACCTAACCAGGGGGAGATCTTGGTGATCCGCAGGGGCTTGTTGACCATCAACAACATC
AGCTTGATGAAAGGCGGTTCCAAGGAGTACTGGTTCGTGCTGACTGCTGAGTCGTTGTCTTGGTACAAGG
ATGAAGAGGAAAAAGAAAAGAAGTACATGCTGCCACTAGACAACCTCAAAATACGGGATGTGGAGAAGGG
CTTCATGTCCAACAAGCATGTGTTTGCCATCTTCAACACAGAGCAGAGGAACGTCTACAAGGACCTGCGA
CAGATCGAACTGGCTTGTGACTCCCAGGAAGATGTGGACAGCTGGAAGGCTTCGTTCCTGCGAGCTGGGG
TCTACCCAGAGAAGGACCAGGCAGAGAACGAGGATGGAGCACAAGAGAACACCTTCTCCATGGACCCGCA
GCTGGAGCGGCAGGTGGAGACCATCCGCAACTTGGTGGACTCCTATGTGGCCATCATCAACAAGTCCATC
CGGGACCTCATGCCAAAGACCATCATGCACCTCATGATCAACAACACAAAGGCCTTCATCCACCATGAGC
TGCTAGCCTACCTGTACTCATCAGCAGACCAGAGCAGCCTCATGGAGGAGTCAGCTGAGCAGGCTCAGCG
GCGGGACGATATGCTGCGCATGTACCATGCACTCAAGGAAGCGCTCAACATCATTGGGGACATCAGCACC
AGCACCGTGTCCACGCCTGTGCCCCCACCTGTCGATGATACTTGGCTCCAGAACACCAGCAGCCACAGCC
CCACTCCACAGCGCAGACCTGTGTCCAGTGTGCACCCGCCGGGCCGCCCACCCGCAGTGCGGGGCCCCAC
ACCGGGGCCTCCCCTCATTCCTATGCCTGTGGGGGCCACATCCTCCTTCTCGGCACCCCCCATCCCATCC
CGGCCTGGACCACAGAATGTGTTTGCCAACAATGACCCCTTCTCTGCGCCACCTCAGATACCGTCTCGGC
CAGCACGGATTCCCCCTGGGATCCCTCCAGGAGTGCCCAGCAGAAGAGCGCCCGCTGCGCCCAGCCGGCC
CACCATTATCCGCCCAGCCGAGCCGTCCCTGCTCGACTAGGCTGCAGGGGACAGTGTTCTGGGGGGGTCC
TCGTGTACCTACAGTGGTCTGGGCCCTGCTACTGCCCCCCATGCTGGGACCAGGCTCCCCGTGGGCAAGC
CTGCCCTCTCCTCCCTAGCCCTAGTGCACATGATAAGGAGGGAGAGGGTGGGAAGGAGGCCCAAACAAAC
AGAACTTGGGGGCTTTGCACTTTGGGGCGAGGGGGAGCTCGTCAGTTCTAGAGGATCCAGACATGATAAG
ATACATTGATGAGTTTGGACAAACCACAACTAGAATGCAGTGAAAAAAATGCTTTATTTGTGAAATTTGT
GATGCTATTGCTTTATTTGTAACCATTATAAGCTGCAATAAACAAGTTAACAACAACAATTGCATTCATT
TTATGTTTCAGGTTCAGGGGGAGGTGTGGGAGGTTTTTTAAAGCAAGTAAAACCTCTACAAATGTGGTAT
GGCTGATTATGATCCTGCAAGCCTCGTCGTCCTGGCCGGACCACGCTATCTGTGCAAGGTCCCCGGCCCC
GGACGCGCGCTCCATGAGCAGAGCGCCCGCCGCCGAGGCGAAGACTCGGGCGGCGCCCTGCCCGTCCCAC
CAGGTCAACAGGCGGTAACCGGCCTCTTCATCGGGAATGCGCGCGACCTTCAGCATCGCCGGCATGTCCC
CCTGGCGGACGGGAAGTATCCAGCTCGACCAAGCTTAAGTTTAAACCGCTGATCAGCCTCGACTGTGCCT
TCTAGTTGCCAGCCATCTGTTGTTTGCCCCTCCCCCGTGCCTTCCTTGACCCTGGAAGGTGCCACTCCCA
CTGTCCTTTCCTAATAAAATGAGGAAATTGCATCGCATTGTCTGAGTAGGTGTCATTCTATTCTGGGGGG
TGGGGTGGGGCAGGACAGCAAGGGGGAGGATTGGGAAGACAATAGCAGGCATGCTGGGGATGCGGTGGGC
TCTATGGCTTCTGAGGCGGAAAGAACCAGCTGGGGCTCTAGGGGGTATCCCC
[124 nt withheld, positions 4393-4516]
C
[91 nt withheld, positions 4518-4608]
A
[49 nt withheld, positions 4610-4658]
CCTTTGACGTTGGAGTCCACGTTCTTT
[37 nt withheld, positions 4686-4722]
ACCCTATCTCGGTCTATTCTTTTGATTTATAAGGGATTTTGCCGATTTCGGCCTATTGGTTAAAAAATGA
GCTGATTTAACAAAAATTTAACGCGAATTAATTCTGTGGAATGTGTGTCAGTTAGGGTGTGGAAAGTCCC
CAGGCTCCCCAGCAGGCAGAAGTATGCAAAGCATGCATCTCAATTAGTCAGCAACCAGGTGTGGAAAGTC
CCCAGGCTCCCCAGCAGGCAGAAGTATGCAAAGCATGCATCTCAATTAGTCAGCAACCATAGTCCCGCCC
CTAACTCCGCCCATCCCGCCCCTAACTCCGCCCAGTTCCGCCCATTCTCCGCCCCATGGCTGACTAATTT
TTTTTATTTATGCAGAGGCCGAGGCCGCCTCTGCCTCTGAGCTATTCCAGAAGTAGTGAGGAGGCTTTTT
TGGAGGCCTAGGCTTTTGCAAAAAGCTCCCGGGAGCTTGTATATCCATTTTCGGATCTGATCAAGAGACA
GGATGAGGATCGTTTCGCATGATTGAACAAGATGGATTGCACGCAGGTTCTCCGGCCGCTTGGGTGGAGA
GGCTATTCGGCTATGACTGGGCACAACAGACAATCGGCTGCTCTGATGCCGCCGTGTTCCGGCTGTCAGC
GCAGGGGCGCCCGGTTCTTTTTGTCAAGACCGACCTGTCCGGTGCCCTGAATGAACTGCAGGACGAGGCA
GCGCGGCTATCGTGGCTGGCCACGACGGGCGTTCCTTGCGCAGCTGTGCTCGACGTTGTCACTGAAGCGG
GAAGGGACTGGCTGCTATTGGGCGAAGTGCCGGGGCAGGATCTCCTGTCATCTCACCTTGCTCCTGCCGA
GAAAGTATCCATCATGGCTGATGCAATGCGGCGGCTGCATACGCTTGATCCGGCTACCTGCCCATTCGAC
CACCAAGCGAAACATCGCATCGAGCGAGCACGTACTCGGATGGAAGCCGGTCTTGTCGATCAGGATGATC
TGGACGAAGAGCATCAGGGGCTCGCGCCAGCCGAACTGTTCGCCAGGCTCAAGGCGCGCATGCCCGACGG
CGAGGATCTCGTCGTGACCCATGGCGATGCCTGCTTGCCGAATATCATGGTGGAAAATGGCCGCTTTTCT
GGATTCATCGACTGTGGCCGGCTGGGTGTGGCGGACCGCTATCAGGACATAGCGTTGGCTACCCGTGATA
TTGCTGAAGAGCTTGGCGGCGAATGGGCTGACCGCTTCCTCGTGCTTTACGGTATCGCCGCTCCCGATTC
GCAGCGCATCGCCTTCTATCGCCTTCTTGACGAGTTCTTCTGAGCGGGACTCTGGGGTTCGAAATGACCG
ACCAAGCGACGCCCAACCTGCCATCACGAGATTTCGATTCCACCGCCGCCTTCTATGAAAGGTTGGGCTT
CGGAATCGTTTTCCGGGACGCCGGCTGGATGATCCTCCAGCGCGGGGATCTCATGCTGGAGTTCTTCGCC
CACCCCAACTTGTTTATTGCAGCTTATAATGGTTACAAATAAAGCAATAGCATCACAAATTTCACAAATA
AAGCATTTTTTTCACTGCATTCTAGTTGTGGTTTGTCCAAACTCATCAATGTATCTTATCATGTCTGTAT
ACCGTCGACCTCTAGCTAGAGCTTGGCGTAATCATGGTCATAGCTGTTTCCTGTGTGAAATTGTTATCCG
CTCACAATTCCACACAACATACGAGCCGGAAGCATAAAGTGTAAAGCCTGGGGTGCCTAATGAGTGAGCT
AACTCACATTAATTGCGTTGCGCTCACTGCCCGCTTTCCAGTCGGGAAACCTGTCGTGCCAGCTGCATTA
ATGAATCGGCCAACGCGCGGGGAGAGGCGGTTTGCGTATTGGGCGCTCTTCCGCTTCCTCGCTCACTGAC
TCGCTGCGCTCGGTCGTTCGGCTGCGGCGAGCGGTATCAGCTCACTCAAAGGCGGTAATACGGTTATCCA
CAGAATCAGGGGATAACGCAGGAAAGAACATGTGAGCAAAAGGCCAGCAAAAGGCCAGGAACCGTAAAAA
GGCCGCGTTGCTGGCGTTTTTCCATAGGCTCCGCCCCCCTGACGAGCATCACAAAAATCGACGCTCAAGT
CAGAGGTGGCGAAACCCGACAGGACTATAAAGATACCAGGCGTTTCCCCCTGGAAGCTCCCTCGTGCGCT
CTCCTGTTCCGACCCTGCCGCTTACCGGATACCTGTCCGCCTTTCTCCCTTCGGGAAGCGTGGCGCTTTC
TCATAGCTCACGCTGTAGGTATCTCAGTTCGGTGTAGGTCGTTCGCTCCAAGCTGGGCTGTGTGCACGAA
CCCCCCGTTCAGCCCGACCGCTGCGCCTTATCCGGTAACTATCGTCTTGAGTCCAACCCGGTAAGACACG
ACTTATCGCCACTGGCAGCAGCCACTGGTAACAGGATTAGCAGAGCGAGGTATGTAGGCGGTGCTACAGA
GTTCTTGAAGTGGTGGCCTAACTACGGCTACACTAGAAGAACAGTATTTGGTATCTGCGCTCTGCTGAAG
CCAGTTACCTTCGGAAAAAGAGTTGGTAGCTCTTGATCCGGCAAACAAACCACCGCTGGTAGCGGTGGTT
TTTTTGTTTGCAAGCAGCAGATTACGCGCAGAAAAAAAGGATCTCAAGAAGATCCTTTGATCTTTTCTAC
GGGGTCTGACGCTCAGTGGAACGAAAACTCACGTTAAGGGATTTTGGTCATGAGATTATCAAAAAGGATC
TTCACCTAGATCCTTTTAAATTAAAAATGAAGTTTTAAATCAATCTAAAGTATATATGAGTAAACTTGGT
CTGACAGTTACCAATGCTTAATCAGTGAGGCACCTATCTCAGCGATCTGTCTATTTCGTTCATCCATAGT
TGCCTGACTCCCCGTCGTGTAGATAACTACGATACGGGAGGGCTTACCATCTGGCCCCAGTGCTGCAATG
ATACCGCGAGACCCACGCTCACCGGCTCCAGATTTATCAGCAATAAACCAGCCAGCCGGAAGGGCCGAGC
GCAGAAGTGGTCCTGCAACTTTATCCGCCTCCATCCAGTCTATTAATTGTTGCCGGGAAGCTAGAGTAAG
TAGTTCGCCAGTTAATAGTTTGCGCAACGTTGTTGCCATTGCTACAGGCATCGTGGTGTCACGCTCGTCG
TTTGGTATGGCTTCATTCAGCTCCGGTTCCCAACGATCAAGGCGAGTTACATGATCCCCCATGTTGTGCA
AAAAAGCGGTTAGCTCCTTCGGTCCTCCGATCGTTGTCAGAAGTAAGTTGGCCGCAGTGTTATCACTCAT
GGTTATGGCAGCACTGCATAATTCTCTTACTGTCATGCCATCCGTAAGATGCTTTTCTGTGACTGGTGAG
TACTCAACCAAGTCATTCTGAGAATAGTGTATGCGGCGACCGAGTTGCTCTTGCCCGGCGTCAATACGGG
ATAATACCGCGCCACATAGCAGAACTTTAAAAGTGCTCATCATTGGAAAACGTTCTTCGGGGCGAAAACT
CTCAAGGATCTTACCGCTGTTGAGATCCAGTTCGATGTAACCCACTCGTGCACCCAACTGATCTTCAGCA
TCTTTTACTTTCACCAGCGTTTCTGGGTGAGCAAAAACAGGAAGGCAAAATGCCGCAAAAAAGGGAATAA
GGGCGACACGGAAATGTTGAATACTCATACTCTTCCTTTTTCAATATTATTGAAGCATTTATCAGGGTTA
TTGTCTCATGAGCGGATACATATTTGAATGTATTTAGAAAAATAAACAAATAGGGGTTCCGCGCACATTT
CCCCGAAAAGTGCCACCTGACGTCGACGGATCGGGAGATCTCCCGATCCCCTATGGTGCACTCTCAGTAC
AATCTGCTCTGATGCCGCATAGTTAAGCCAGTATCTGCTCCCTGCTTGTGTGTTGGAGGTCGCTGAGTAG
TGCGCGAGCAAAATTTAAGCTACAACAAGGCAAGGCTTGACCGACAATTGCATGAAGAATCTGCTTAGGG
TTAGGCGTTTTGCGCTGCTTCGCGATGTACGGGCCAGATATACGCGTT
Features (pLannotate 1.2.2; 24 found; start..end, strand, type, name):
      1..380     +  enhancer       CMV enhancer: human cytomegalovirus immediate early enhancer
    381..584     +  promoter       CMV promoter: human cytomegalovirus (CMV) immediate early promoter
    580..613     +  LTR            5' LTR (truncated) (fragment): truncated 5' long terminal repeat (LTR) from HIV-1
    629..647     +  promoter       T7 promoter: promoter for bacteriophage T7 RNA polymerase
    720..744     -  misc_feature   MCS (fragment): pBluescript multiple cloning site
    788..3397    +  CDS            Dnm2: DYN2_RAT - Also known as Dyn2. Experimental evidence at protein level: Swiss-Prot protein existence level 1. Microtubule-associated force-producing protein involved in producing microtubule bundles and able to bind and hydrolyze GTP. Plays a role in the regulation of neuron morphology, axon growth and formation of neuronal growth cones (PubMed:21210813). Plays an important role in vesicular trafficking processes, in particular endocytosis (PubMed:19995918). Involved in cytokinesis (PubMed:21195118). Regulates maturation of apoptotic cell corpse- containing phagosomes by recruiting PIK3C3 to th
   3624..3758    -  polyA_signal   SV40 poly(A) signal: SV40 polyadenylation signal
   3781..3864    -  CDS            large T antigen (fragment): large T antigen from SV40 (simian virus 40)
   3858..4088    -  CDS            str (fragment): STR_KLEPN - Protein inferred from homology: Swiss-Prot protein existence level 3. The aminoglycoside phosphotransferases achieve inactivation of their antibiotic substrates by phosphorylation. From Klebsiella pneumoniae.
   4123..4347    +  polyA_signal   bGH poly(A) signal: bovine growth hormone polyadenylation signal
   4351..4372    +  promoter       SV40 promoter (fragment): SV40 enhancer and early promoter
   4393..4821    +  rep_origin     f1 ori (sequence partly withheld): f1 bacteriophage origin of replication; arrow indicates direction of (+) strand synthesis
   4835..5164    +  promoter       SV40 promoter: SV40 enhancer and early promoter
   5231..6022    +  CDS            neo: KKA2_KLEPN - Also known as kan, nptII. Experimental evidence at protein level: Swiss-Prot protein existence level 1. Resistance to kanamycin, neomycin, paromomycin, ribostamycin, butirosin and gentamicin B. From Klebsiella pneumoniae.
   6046..6204    +  CDS            ble (fragment): BLE_KLEPN - Experimental evidence at protein level: Swiss-Prot protein existence level 1. Binding protein with a strong affinity to the bleomycin family of antibiotics. Binds to CL990; an antimitotic-antibiotic compound. From Klebsiella pneumoniae.
   6199..6320    +  polyA_signal   SV40 poly(A) signal: SV40 polyadenylation signal
   6393..6409    -  protein_bind   lac operator: The lac repressor binds to the lac operator to inhibit transcription in E. coli. This inhibition can be relieved by adding lactose or isopropyl-β-D-thiogalactopyranoside (IPTG). lac repressor encoded by lacI
   6417..6447    -  promoter       lac promoter: promoter for the E. coli lac operon
   6462..6483    -  protein_bind   CAP binding site: CAP binding activates transcription in the presence of cAMP. E. coli catabolite activator protein
   6496..6588    -  CDS            lacI (fragment): lac repressor; lacI; The lac repressor binds to the lac operator to inhibit transcription in E. coli. This inhibition can be relieved by adding lactose or isopropyl-β-D-thiogalactopyranoside (IPTG).
   6771..7359    -  rep_origin     ori: high-copy-number ColE1/pMB1/pBR322/pUC origin of replication
   7530..8390    -  CDS            AmpR: β-lactamase; bla; confers resistance to ampicillin, carbenicillin, and related antibiotics
   8391..8495    -  promoter       AmpR promoter: bla
   8554..8606    -  misc_feature   bom (fragment): basis of mobility region from pBR322
