[The description below was written by a language model from this plasmid's Addgene catalogue record and pLannotate feature annotations shown in this document.]
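Description:
pcDNA3-HA-DNM2-W525L is a mammalian expression plasmid built on the pcDNA3.1 backbone for transient or stable expression of rat dynamin 2 (Dnm2) carrying a tryptophan-to-leucine substitution at residue 525, fused to an N-terminal HA epitope tag. In bacteria it is maintained at high copy through a ColE1/pUC-type origin and selected with ampicillin via the β-lactamase gene. An f1 origin is also present. For mammalian cells, an SV40 early promoter drives a neomycin phosphotransferase cassette ending in an SV40 poly(A) signal, which allows G418 selection of stable transfectants.

The expression cassette uses the human CMV immediate early enhancer and promoter, followed by a T7 promoter, with the Dnm2 coding sequence annotated downstream and the bovine growth hormone poly(A) signal serving as the vector's terminator. The insert was cloned between HindIII and EcoRI and was derived by mutagenesis from an earlier dynamin 2 plasmid. The feature table does not annotate the HA tag separately. It does show carried-over material between the coding sequence and the bGH signal: a reverse-oriented SV40 poly(A) signal and short fragments matching large T antigen and an aminoglycoside phosphotransferase gene, probably remnants of a previous vector context. Small hits such as a truncated HIV-1 LTR fragment and a pBluescript MCS fragment also appear to be incidental.

Dynamin 2 is a GTPase involved in membrane scission during endocytosis and vesicular trafficking. The associated publication concerns a DNM2 centronuclear myopathy mutation linking recycling endosome scission to autophagy, so this mutant is presumably used alongside related dynamin 2 constructs in such studies, with the HA tag enabling detection by immunoblotting or immunofluorescence. The record does not state the specific functional effect of W525L.
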