Addgene plasmid #155263: pcDNA3-HA-DNM2-W525L
Purpose: Mammalian expression of rat DNM2 fused to HA
Depositing lab: David Rubinsztein. Depositing organization: University of Cambridge. Publication: A DNM2 Centronuclear Myopathy Mutation Reveals a Link between Recycling Endosome Scission and Autophagy. Puri C, Manni MM, Vicinanza M, Hilcenko C, Zhu Y, Runwal G, Stamatakou E, Menzies FM, Mamchaoui K, Bitoun M, Rubinsztein DC. Dev Cell. 2020 Apr 20;53(2):154-168.e6. doi: 10.1016/j.devcel.2020.03.018. PubMed 32315611.
Backbone
  Vector backbone: pcDNA3.1
  Backbone manufacturer: invitrogen
  Vector type: Mammalian Expression
Growth in bacteria
  Bacterial resistance: Ampicillin, 100 μg/mL
  Growth temperature: 37°C
  Growth strain: DH5alpha
  Copy number: High Copy
Gene/Insert
  Gene/Insert name: dynamin 2
  Species: R. norvegicus (rat)
  Mutation: Tryptophan 525 to Leucine
  Entrez Gene: Dnm2 (a.k.a. DYIIAAB)
  Tag / fusion protein: HA (N terminal on insert)
  Cloning method: Restriction Enzyme; 5′ cloning site HindIII (unknown if destroyed); 3′ cloning site EcoRI (unknown if destroyed)
  Sequencing primers: 5′ unknown
Resource information
  A portion of this plasmid was derived from a plasmid made by: dynamin 2 (mutated from Addgene Plasmid #34684)
Terms and licenses: Academic/Nonprofit Terms; Industry Terms: Not Available to Industry
How to cite: pcDNA3-HA-DNM2-W525L was a gift from David Rubinsztein (Addgene plasmid # 155263 ; http://n2t.net/addgene:155263 ; RRID:Addgene_155263)
